Addgene plasmid #28269: BRPF3
Depositing lab: Cheryl Arrowsmith. Depositing organization: University of Toronto.
Backbone
  Vector backbone: pET28-MHL (Addgene plasmid 26096)
  Backbone manufacturer: SGC
  Backbone size w/o insert (bp): 7325
  Vector type: Bacterial Expression
Growth in bacteria
  Bacterial resistance: Kanamycin, 50 μg/mL
  Growth temperature: 37°C
  Growth strain: DH5alpha
  Copy number: Low Copy
Gene/Insert
  Gene/Insert name: BRPF3 (alt names: PDB: 3PFS; bromodomain and PHD finger-containing protein 3)
  Species: H. sapiens (human)
  Insert size (bp): 420
  Mutation: Contains PWWP domain (residues 1056-1195).
  Entrez Gene: BRPF3
  Tag / fusion protein: His with TEV cleavage (N terminal on backbone)
  Cloning method: Restriction Enzyme; 5′ cloning site ligation-independent cloning (unknown if destroyed); 3′ cloning site ligation-independent cloning (unknown if destroyed)
  Sequencing primers: 5′ T7; 3′ T7-term
Terms and licenses: Academic/Nonprofit Terms; Industry Terms: Not Available to Industry
Depositor comments: PDB: 3PFS. http://www.thesgc.org/structures/3PFS/
How to cite: BRPF3 was a gift from Cheryl Arrowsmith (Addgene plasmid # 28269 ; http://n2t.net/addgene:28269 ; RRID:Addgene_28269)
