[The description below was written by a language model from this plasmid's Addgene catalogue record.]
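Description:
BRPF3 is a bacterial expression plasmid built on pET28-MHL, a pET28-derived backbone from a structural genomics programme that is designed for ligation-independent cloning. It is propagated in E. coli as a low-copy plasmid under kanamycin selection. The record lists the empty backbone as 7325 bp, and no feature table is provided, so individual elements such as the origin of replication are not itemised. The T7 and T7-terminator sequencing primers indicate that the insert sits between a T7 promoter and T7 terminator, the standard pET arrangement. In that arrangement, transcription depends on T7 RNA polymerase supplied by a suitable expression host.

The payload is a 420 bp fragment of human BRPF3 (bromodomain and PHD finger-containing protein 3) that encodes only the PWWP domain, residues 1056–1195, rather than the full-length protein. The backbone supplies an N-terminal His tag followed by a TEV protease cleavage site. This allows the domain to be captured by immobilised metal affinity chromatography and the tag to be removed afterwards. The insert was introduced by ligation-independent cloning at both ends, and the record does not say whether the cloning sites were preserved.

The depositor links the construct to a deposited crystal structure of this domain, so it is evidently intended for recombinant production of the isolated BRPF3 PWWP domain for structural work. It would also suit biochemical or binding studies of this chromatin-associated reader module. Distribution is restricted to academic and nonprofit users.
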