>Addgene plasmid #28269 | BRPF3 | depositor partial sequence | sequence record 13388 | Author sequence
GACTACAATGGCTCAGGCAGAAGCCTCCTGCTGCCCTTTGAAGACCGCGGAGACCTGGAGCCCTTGGAGC
TGGTGTGGGCCAAGTGCCGAGGCTACCCCTCCTACCCTGCCTTGATCATCGATCCCAAGATGCCCCGGGA
GGGCCTCCTGCACAATGGCGTTCCCATCCCTGTCCCCCCGCTGGACGTGCTGAAGCTGGGAGAGCAGAAA
CAGGCAGAGGCTGGAGAGAAGCTCTTCCTTGTCCTCTTCTTTGACAACAAGCGCACCTGGCAGTGGCTTC
CAAGGGACAAAGTCCTGCCCTTGGGTGTGGAAGACACCGTGGACAAGCTCAAGATGCTGGAAGGCCGCAA
GACCAGCATCCGCAAGTCAGTGCAGGTGGCCTATGACCGTGCGATGATCCACCTGAGCAGAGTCCGGGGG
