>Addgene plasmid #28269 | BRPF3 | addgene partial sequence | sequence record 34616 | 28269 with T7
CCTCTGAAATAATTTTGTTTACTTTAAGAAGGAGATATACCATGCATCATCATCATCATCACAGCAGCGG
CAGAGAAAACTTGTATTTCCAGGGCGACTACAATGGCTCAGGCAGAAGCCTCCTGCTGCCCTTTGAAGAC
CGCGGAGACCTGGAGCCCTTGGAGCTGGTGTGGGCCAAGTGCCGAGGCTACCCCTCCTACCCTGCCTTGA
TCATCGATCCCAAGATGCCCCGGGAGGGCCTCCTGCACAATGGCGTTCCCATCCCTGTCCCCCCGCTGGA
CGTGCTGAAGCTGGGAGAGCAGAAACAGGCAGAGGCTGGAGAGAAGCTCTTCCTTGTCCTCTTCTTTGAC
AACAAGCGCACCTGGCAGTGGCTTCCAAGGGACAAAGTCCTGCCCTTGGGTGTGGAAGACACCGTGGACA
AGCTCAAGATGCTGGAAGGCCGCAAGACCAGCATCCGCAAGTCAGTGCAGGTGGCCTATGACCGTGCGAT
GATCCACCTGAGCAGAGTCCGGGGGTGATGACGAAGCTTGCGGCCGCACTCGAGCACCACCACCACCACC
ACTGAGATCCGGCTGCTAACAAAGCCCGAAAGGAAGCTGAGTTGGCTGCTGCCACCGCTGAGCAATAACT
AGCATAACCCCTTGGGGCCTCTAAACGGGTCTTGAGGGGTTTTTTGCTGAAAGGAGGAACTATATCCGGA
TTGGCGAATGGG
[117 nt withheld, positions 713-829]
